>Addgene plasmid #44849 | pFA6a-link-yomEos2-SpHis5 | depositor full sequence | sequence record 62035 | pFA6a-link-yomEos2-SpHis5 sequence 4702 bps
GCGCCACTTCTAAATAAGCGAATTTCTTATGATTTATGATTTTTATTATTAAATAAGTTATAAAAAAAAT
AAGTGTATACAAATTTTAAAGTGACTCTTAGGTTTTAAAACGAAAATTCTTATTCTTGAGTAACTCTTTC
CTGTAGGTCAGGTTGCTTTCTCAGGTATAGTATGAGGTCGCTCTTATTGACCACACCTCTACCGGCAGAT
CCGCTAGGGATAACAGGGTAATATAGATCTGTTTAGCTTGCCTCGTCCCCGCCGGGTCACCCGGCCAGCG
ACATGGAGGCCCAGAATACCCTCCTTGACAGTCTTGACGTGCGCAGCTCAGGGGCATGATGTGACTGTCG
CCCGTACATTTAGCCCATACATCCCCATGTATAATCATTTGCATCCATACATTTTGATGGCCGCACGGCG
CGAAGCAAAAATTACGGCTCCTCGCTGCAGACCTGCGAGCAGGGAAACGCTCCCCTCACAGACGCGTTGA
ATTGTCCCCACGCCGCGCCCCTGTAGAGAAATATAAAAGGTTAGGATTTGCCACTGAGGTTCTTCTTTCA
TATACTTCCTTTTAAAATCTTGCTAGGATACAGTTCTCACATCACATCCGAACATAAACAACCATGGGTA
GGAGGGCTTTTGTAGAAAGAAATACGAACGAAACGAAAATCAGCGTTGCCATCGCTTTGGACAAAGCTCC
CTTACCTGAAGAGTCGAATTTTATTGATGAACTTATAACTTCCAAGCATGCAAACCAAAAGGGAGAACAA
GTAATCCAAGTAGACACGGGAATTGGATTCTTGGATCACATGTATCATGCACTGGCTAAACATGCAGGCT
GGAGCTTACGACTTTACTCAAGAGGTGATTTAATCATCGATGATCATCACACTGCAGAAGATACTGCTAT
TGCACTTGGTATTGCATTCAAGCAGGCTATGGGTAACTTTGCCGGCGTTAAAAGATTTGGACATGCTTAT
TGTCCACTTGACGAAGCTCTTTCTAGAAGCGTAGTTGACTTGTCGGGACGGCCCTATGCTGTTATCGATT
TGGGATTAAAGCGTGAAAAGGTTGGGGAATTGTCCTGTGAAATGATCCCTCACTTACTATATTCCTTTTC
GGTAGCAGCTGGAATTACTTTGCATGTTACCTGCTTATATGGTAGTAATGACCATCATCGTGCTGAAAGC
GCTTTTAAATCTCTGGCTGTTGCCATGCGCGCGGCTACTAGTCTTACTGGAAGTTCTGAAGTCCCAAGCA
CGAAGGGAGTGTTGTAAAGAGTACTGACAATAAAAAGATTCTTGTTTTCAAGAACTTGTCATTTGTATAG
TTTTTTTATATTGTAGTTGTTCTATTTTAATCAAATGTTAGCGTGATTTATATTTTTTTTCGCCTCGACA
TCATCTGCCCAGATGCGAAGTTAAGTGCGCAGAAAGTAATATCATGCGTCAATCGTATGTGAATGCTGGT
CGCTATACTGCTGTCGATTCGATACTAACGCCGCCATCCAGTTTAAACGAGCTCGAATTCATCGATGATA
TCAGATCCACTAGTGGCCTATGCGGCCGCGGATCTGCCGGTCTCCCTATAGTGAGTCGTATTAATTTCGA
TAAGCCAGGTTAACCTGCATTAATGAATCGGCCAACGCGCGGGGAGAGGCGGTTTGCGTATTGGGCGCTC
TTCCGCTTCCTCGCTCACTGACTCGCTGCGCTCGGTCGTTCGGCTGCGGCGAGCGGTATCAGCTCACTCA
AAGGCGGTAATACGGTTATCCACAGAATCAGGGGATAACGCAGGAAAGAACATGTGAGCAAAAGGCCAGC
AAAAGGCCAGGAACCGTAAAAAGGCCGCGTTGCTGGCGTTTTTCCATAGGCTCCGCCCCCCTGACGAGCA
TCACAAAAATCGACGCTCAAGTCAGAGGTGGCGAAACCCGACAGGACTATAAAGATACCAGGCGTTTCCC
CCTGGAAGCTCCCTCGTGCGCTCTCCTGTTCCGACCCTGCCGCTTACCGGATACCTGTCCGCCTTTCTCC
CTTCGGGAAGCGTGGCGCTTTCTCAATGCTCACGCTGTAGGTATCTCAGTTCGGTGTAGGTCGTTCGCTC
CAAGCTGGGCTGTGTGCACGAACCCCCCGTTCAGCCCGACCGCTGCGCCTTATCCGGTAACTATCGTCTT
GAGTCCAACCCGGTAAGACACGACTTATCGCCACTGGCAGCAGCCACTGGTAACAGGATTAGCAGAGCGA
GGTATGTAGGCGGTGCTACAGAGTTCTTGAAGTGGTGGCCTAACTACGGCTACACTAGAAGGACAGTATT
TGGTATCTGCGCTCTGCTGAAGCCAGTTACCTTCGGAAAAAGAGTTGGTAGCTCTTGATCCGGCAAACAA
ACCACCGCTGGTAGCGGTGGTTTTTTTGTTTGCAAGCAGCAGATTACGCGCAGAAAAAAAGGATCTCAAG
AAGATCCTTTGATCTTTTCTACGGGGTCTGACGCTCAGTGGAACGAAAACTCACGTTAAGGGATTTTGGT
CATGAGATTATCAAAAAGGATCTTCACCTAGATCCTTTTAAATTAAAAATGAAGTTTTAAATCAATCTAA
AGTATATATGAGTAAACTTGGTCTGACAGTTACCAATGCTTAATCAGTGAGGCACCTATCTCAGCGATCT
GTCTATTTCGTTCATCCATAGTTGCCTGACTCCCCGTCGTGTAGATAACTACGATACGGGAGGGCTTACC
ATCTGGCCCCAGTGCTGCAATGATACCGCGAGACCCACGCTCACCGGCTCCAGATTTATCAGCAATAAAC
CAGCCAGCCGGAAGGGCCGAGCGCAGAAGTGGTCCTGCAACTTTATCCGCCTCCATCCAGTCTATTAATT
GTTGCCGGGAAGCTAGAGTAAGTAGTTCGCCAGTTAATAGTTTGCGCAACGTTGTTGCCATTGCTACAGG
CATCGTGGTGTCACGCTCGTCGTTTGGTATGGCTTCATTCAGCTCCGGTTCCCAACGATCAAGGCGAGTT
ACATGATCCCCCATGTTGTGCAAAAAAGCGGTTAGCTCCTTCGGTCCTCCGATCGTTGTCAGAAGTAAGT
TGGCCGCAGTGTTATCACTCATGGTTATGGCAGCACTGCATAATTCTCTTACTGTCATGCCATCCGTAAG
ATGCTTTTCTGTGACTGGTGAGTACTCAACCAAGTCATTCTGAGAATAGTGTATGCGGCGACCGAGTTGC
TCTTGCCCGGCGTCAATACGGGATAATACCGCGCCACATAGCAGAACTTTAAAAGTGCTCATCATTGGAA
AACGTTCTTCGGGGCGAAAACTCTCAAGGATCTTACCGCTGTTGAGATCCAGTTCGATGTAACCCACTCG
TGCACCCAACTGATCTTCAGCATCTTTTACTTTCACCAGCGTTTCTGGGTGAGCAAAAACAGGAAGGCAA
AATGCCGCAAAAAAGGGAATAAGGGCGACACGGAAATGTTGAATACTCATACTCTTCCTTTTTCAATATT
ATTGAAGCATTTATCAGGGTTATTGTCTCATGAGCGGATACATATTTGAATGTATTTAGAAAAATAAACA
AATAGGGGTTCCGCGCACATTTCCCCGAAAAGTGCCACCTGACGTCTAAGAAACCATTATTATCATGACA
TTAACCTATAAAAATAGGCGTATCACGAGGCCCTTTCGTCTCGCGCGTTTCGGTGATGACGGTGAAAACC
TCTGACACATGCAGCTCCCGGAGACGGTCACAGCTTGTCTGTAAGCGGATGCCGGGAGCAGACAAGCCCG
TCAGGGCGCGTCAGCGGGTGTTGGCGGGTGTCGGGGCTGGCTTAACTATGCGGCATCAGAGCAGATTGTA
CTGAGAGTGCACCATATGGACATATTGTCGTTAGAACGCGGCTACAATTAATACATAACCTTATGTATCA
TACACATACGATTTAGGTGACACTATAGAACGCGGCCGCCAGCTGAAGCTTCGTACGCTGCAGGTCGACG
GATCGGTGACGGTGCTGGTTTAATTAACATGTCTGCCATTAAACCTGACATGAAAATCAAACTGAGAATG
GAAGGAAACGTCAATGGCCATCACTTTGTAATCGACGGTGATGGTACAGGAAAACCATTCGAAGGTAAGC
AAAGCATGGATCTGGAGGTAAAAGAGGGTGGCCCACTCCCATTTGCATTCGATATCTTAACCACCGCCTT
TCATTACGGTAACAGAGTTTTTGCAAAGTATCCTGATAACATTCAAGATTATTTCAAACAGTCATTTCCA
AAGGGTTACAGTTGGGAAAGAAGCCTAACATTTGAAGATGGCGGTATTTGTATCGCTAGAAATGATATTA
CAATGGAGGGTGACACTTTCTACAATAAGGTAAGATTTTATGGAACAAATTTCCCTGCTAACGGACCTGT
TATGCAAAAGAAAACGTTGAAGTGGGAACCATCTACAGAGAAAATGTACGTGCGTGACGGGGTTTTAACT
GGTGATATCCACATGGCATTGCTATTAGAAGGCAATGCGCACTACAGATGCGATTTCAGAACTACTTACA
AAGCTAAGGAAAAGGGGGTGAAACTTCCAGGATACCACTTTGTTGACCATTGTATAGAAATATTGTCACA
TGATAAGGACTACAACAAAGTCAAATTGTATGAACATGCTGTTGCCCATTCCGGCCTTCCAGATAATGCT
AGGCGATAAGGC
Features (pLannotate 1.2.2; 13 found; start..end, strand, type, name):
     18..205     +  terminator     ADH1 terminator: S. cerevisiae ADH1; transcription terminator for the S. cerevisiae alcohol dehydrogenase 1 (ADH1) gene
    280..623     +  promoter       TEF promoter: Ashbya gossypii TEF promoter
    624..1277    +  CDS            S. pombe his5: imidazoleglycerol-phosphate dehydratase, required for histidine biosynthesis; Schizosaccharomyces pombe his5; yeast auxotrophic marker; corresponds to S. cerevisiae HIS3
   1283..1480    +  terminator     TEF terminator: Ashbya gossypii TEF terminator
   1585..1603    -  promoter       T7 promoter: promoter for bacteriophage T7 RNA polymerase
   1625..1678    -  CDS            lacI (fragment): lac repressor; lacI; The lac repressor binds to the lac operator to inhibit transcription in E. coli. This inhibition can be relieved by adding lactose or isopropyl-β-D-thiogalactopyranoside (IPTG).
   1861..2449    -  rep_origin     ori: high-copy-number ColE1/pMB1/pBR322/pUC origin of replication
   2620..3480    -  CDS            AmpR: β-lactamase; bla; confers resistance to ampicillin, carbenicillin, and related antibiotics
   3481..3585    -  promoter       AmpR promoter: bla
   3680..3715    +  CDS            rop (fragment): Rop protein, which maintains plasmids at low copy number; rop
   3817..3868    +  misc_feature   bom (fragment): basis of mobility region from pBR322
   3931..3949    +  promoter       SP6 promoter: promoter for bacteriophage SP6 RNA polymerase
   4019..4696    +  CDS            mEos2: mEos2 is a photoconvertible green/yellow fluorescent protein published in 2009, derived from Lobophyllia hemprichii. It has moderate acid sensitivity.
