[The description below was written by a language model from this plasmid's Addgene catalogue record and pLannotate feature annotations shown in this document.]
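Description:
pFA6a-link-yomEos2-SpHis5 is a yeast tagging vector built on the pFA6a backbone. It serves as a template source for a cassette that fuses a chromosomal gene to a yeast codon-optimized version of the photoconvertible fluorescent protein mEos2. The plasmid (about 4.7 kb) is propagated in E. coli through a high-copy ColE1/pUC-type origin and an ampicillin resistance gene (β-lactamase with its own promoter). The feature table shows no yeast replication origin or centromere, which fits a cassette meant for genomic integration rather than episomal maintenance. Short lacI, rop and bom fragments, together with flanking T7 and SP6 promoters, appear to be remnants of the cloning backbone and are not functional parts of the payload.

The working module reads across the circular junction. The mEos2 coding sequence lies at the end of the numbered sequence and is followed immediately by the S. cerevisiae ADH1 terminator, so a tagged gene acquires a defined 3′ end. The "link" in the name indicates a linker preceding the fluorescent protein, although the feature table does not annotate it separately. No promoter drives yomEos2 on the plasmid, so expression of the fusion would come from the promoter of the target gene. Downstream is the selection marker, Schizosaccharomyces pombe his5, placed between the Ashbya gossypii TEF promoter and terminator. This gene complements S. cerevisiae his3 mutations and so allows selection by histidine prototrophy, while its heterologous sequence limits recombination with the native locus. The vector belongs to a series of improved fluorescent protein tagging plasmids for budding yeast, derived from earlier optimized tagging cassettes. mEos2 converts from green to red emission, which makes it suitable for photoconversion-based imaging of tagged proteins.
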