Addgene plasmid #44849: pFA6a-link-yomEos2-SpHis5
Purpose: Yeast tagging vector to create gene fusion with yeast optimized mEos2 with SpHis5 selection
Depositing lab: Wendell Lim & Kurt Thorn. Depositing organization: University of California, San Francisco (UCSF). Publication: Improved Blue, Green, and Red Fluorescent Protein Tagging Vectors for S. cerevisiae. Lee S, Lim WA, Thorn KS. PLoS One. 2013 Jul 2;8(7):e67902. doi: 10.1371/journal.pone.0067902. Print 2013. PubMed 23844123.
Backbone
  Vector backbone: pFA6a
  Vector type: Yeast Expression
  Selectable markers: HIS3
Growth in bacteria
  Bacterial resistance: Ampicillin, 100 μg/mL
  Growth temperature: 37°C
  Growth strain: DH5alpha
  Copy number: Unknown
Gene/Insert
  Gene/Insert name: yomEos2 (alt name: Yeast Optimized mEos2)
  Species: Synthetic
Terms and licenses: Academic/Nonprofit Terms; Industry Terms: Not Available to Industry
Depositor comments: This vector is derived from the sequences published in “Optimized cassettes for fluorescent protein tagging in Saccharomyces cerevisiae.” Sheff MA, Thorn KS. Yeast. 2004 Jun;21(8):661-70. These plasmids were generated with funding from an NIGMS Systems Biology Center grant, number P50 GM081879. Please acknowledge this grant if you use these plasmids.
How to cite: pFA6a-link-yomEos2-SpHis5 was a gift from Wendell Lim & Kurt Thorn (Addgene plasmid # 44849 ; http://n2t.net/addgene:44849 ; RRID:Addgene_44849)
