>Addgene plasmid #44849 | pFA6a-link-yomEos2-SpHis5 | addgene partial sequence | sequence record 63744 | Sp6 5'-ATTTAGGTGACACTATAG-3'
TTTAATTAACATGTCTGCCATTAAACCTGACATGAAAATCAAACTGAGAATGGAAGGAAACGTCAATGGC
CATCACTTTGTAATCGACGGTGATGGTACAGGAAAACCATTCGAAGGTAAGCAAAGCATGGATCTGGAGG
TAAAAGAGGGTGGCCCACTCCCATTTGCATTCGATATCTTAACCACCGCCTTTCATTACGGTAACAGAGT
TTTTGCAAAGTATCCTGATAACATTCAAGATTATTTCAAACAGTCATTTCCAAAGGGTTACAGTTGGGAA
AGAAGCCTAACATTTGAAGATGGCGGTATTTGTATCGCTAGAAATGATATTACAATGGAGGGTGACACTT
TCTACAATAAGGTAAGATTTTATGGAACAAATTTCCCTGCTAACGGACCTGTTATGCAAAAGAAAACGTT
GAAGTGGGAACCATCTACAGAGAAAATGTACGTGCGTGACGGGGTTTTAACTGGTGATATCCACATGGCA
TTGCTATTAGAAGGCAATGCGCACTACAGATGCGATTTCAGAACTACTTACAAAGCTAAGGAAAAGGGGG
TGAAACTTCCAGGATACCACTTTGTTGACCATTGTATAGAAATATTGTCACATGATAAGGACTACAACAA
AGTCAAATTGTATGAACATGCTGTTGCCCATTCCGGCCTTCCAGATAATGCTAGGCGATAAGGCGCGCCA
CTTCTAAATAAGCGAATTTCTTATGATTTATGATTTTTATTATTAAATAAGTTATAAAAAAA
