>Addgene plasmid #44849 | pFA6a-link-yomEos2-SpHis5 | addgene partial sequence | sequence record 63786 | T7 5'-TAATACGACTCACTATAGGG-3'
ATCTGATATCATCGATGAATTCGAGCTCGTTTAAACTGGATGGCGGCGTTAGTATCGAATCGACAGCAGT
ATAGCGACCAGCATTCACATACGATTGACGCATGATATTACTTTCTGCGCACTTAACTTCGCATCTGGGC
AGATGATGTCGAGGCGAAAAAAAATATAAATCACGCTAACATTTGATTAAAATAGAACAACTACAATATA
AAAAAACTATACAAATGACAAGTTCTTGAAAACAAGAATCTTTTTATTGTCAGTACTCTTTACAACACTC
CCTTCGTGCTTGGGACTTCAGAACTTCCAGTAAGACTAGTAGCCGCGCGCATGGCAACAGCCAGAGATTT
AAAAGCGCTTTCAGCACGATGATGGTCATTACTACCATATAAGCAGGTAACATGCAAAGTAATTCCAGCT
GCTACCGAAAAGGAATATAGTAAGTGAGGGATCATTTCACAGGACAATTCCCCAACCTTTTCACGCTTTA
ATCCCAAATCGATAACAGCATAGGGCCGTCCCGACAAGTCAACTACGCTTCTAGAAAGAGCTTCGTCAAG
TGGACAATAAGCATGTCCAAATCTTTTAACGCCGGCAAAGTTACTCATAGCCTGCTTGAATGCAATACCA
AGTGCAATAGCAGTATCTTCTGCAGTGTGATGATCATCGATGATTAAATCACCTCTTGAGTAAAGTCGTA
AGCTCCAGCCTGCATGTTTAGCCAGTGCATGATACATGTGATCCAAGAATCCAATTCCCGTGTCTACTTG
GATTACTTGTTCTCCCTTTTGGTTTGTATGCTTGGAAGTTATAAGTTCATCAATAAAATTCGACTCTTCA
GGTAAGGGA
